>Addgene plasmid #174930 | pMSR:MSMEG_0903:Dendra | addgene full sequence | sequence record 345475 | Addgene NGS Result
GTCGAAGTCCGCGTTCACCAAGTCGCTGAAGCGTGGCTACGCCAAGATCGGTCGGCCGGAACTCCGCATC
CACGACCTCCGCGCTGTCGGCGCTACGTTCGCCGCTCAGGCAGGTGCGACGACCAAGGAGCTGATGGCCC
GTCTCGGTCACACGACTCCTAGGATGGCGATGAAGTACCAGATGGCGTCTGAGGCCCGCGACGAGGCTAT
CGCTGAGGCGATGTCCAAGCTGGCCAAGACCTCCTGAAACGCAAAAAGCCCCCCTCCCAAGGACACTGAG
TCCTAAAGAGGGGGGTTTCTTGTCAGTACGCGAAGAACCACGCCTGGCCGCGAGCGCCAGCACCGCCGCT
CTGTGCGGAGACCTGGGCACCAGCCCCGCCGCCGCCAGGAGCATTGCCGTTCCCGCCAGAAATCTAGACG
GTGACCACAACGCGCCCGCTTTGATCGGGGACGTCGAAATATTGGATCGTCGGCACCGTCACGGCCGTGG
GAGGCGGCACGATCCGCGACGTGATGATCGGCCGCATCCCCACGGTGCTGCGCAGTGAGCTCTACGCCAT
CCCGGCGTTGATCTGTGCGTTCGCACGCACAGGCCCGGTGTGAGAAGGGTCTCTGACGAGCGGGAGAACT
CCCTATCAGTGATAGAGTTTGTCCTCCCTATCAGTGATAGATAGGCTTAAGGAGTAATACGACTCACTAT
AGGGAGAAGGAGGCCATTATGACCCACTTTGACGTTGTTGTTCTCGGAGCCGGTCCCGGTGGATACGTCG
CGGCCATTCGCGCCGCCCAGCTGGGGCTGAATACCGCAATTGTCGAACCCAAGTACTGGGGCGGCGTGTG
TCTCAACGTTGGCTGTATCCCGTCCAAGGCGCTGCTGCGGAACGCCGAGATCGCCCACATGTTCAACAAG
GAAGCCAAGACCTTCGGCATCAGTGGTGAGGCGACGTTCGACTACGGCGCGGCGTTCGACCGCAGCCGCA
AGGTCGCCGACGGCCGTGTCGCGGGCGTGCACTTCCTGATGAAGAAGAACAAGATCACCGAGATCCACGG
TTACGGGAAGTTCACCGGCCCCAACAGCCTGGAGGTCGCGCTCAACGACGGCGGGACCGAGAAAGTCGAG
TTCTCCAACGCGATCATCGCGACCGGCAGCAGCACGCGCCTGGTGCCCGGCACGTCACTGTCGGAGAACG
TGGTCACCTACGAGACACAGATCCTCTCGCGTGAGCTGCCCGGCTCGATCATCATCGCCGGCGCCGGCGC
GATCGGCATGGAGTTCGCGTACGTGCTGAAGAACTACGGCGTCGACGTCACCATCGTCGAGTTCCTGCCG
CGCGCCCTGCCCAACGAGGACGCCGAGGTCTCCAAGGAGATCGAGAAGCAGTACAAGAAGCTGGGCGTGA
AGATCCTCACCGGCACCAAGGTGGAGGGTATTGCCGATGACGGCTCGACGGTGAAGGTGACCGTCAGCAA
GGACGGCAAGACCGAGGAACTCAAGGCCGACAAGGTGCTGCAGGCCATCGGCTTCGCACCCAACGTCGAG
GGTTACGGCCTGGAGGCGGCCGGTGTCGAGCTCACCGACCGCAAGGCCATCGGCATCGACGACTACATGC
GTACCAACGTGGGGCACATCTACGCCATCGGTGACGTCACCGGCAAGCTTCAGCTCGCCCACGTCGCCGA
GGCGATGGCGGTGGTCGCGGCCGAAACCATCGCCGGCGCAGAGACTCTGCCGCTCGGCGACTACCGCATG
ATGCCGCGCGCGACGTTTTGCCAGCCGCAGGTCGCGAGCTTCGGGCTCACCGAGGAGCAGGCCCGCGACG
AGGGTTACGACGTGAAGGTCGCCAAGTTCCCGTTCACCGCGAACGGCAAGGCGCACGGCCTGGCCGACCC
GACCGGGTTCGTGAAGCTCATCGCCGACGCCAAGTACGGCGAACTGCTCGGCGGGCACCTCATCGGCCCC
GACGTCTCGGAGTTGCTGCCTGAGCTGACCCTGGCCCAGAAGTGGGACCTGACCGTCAACGAGCTCGCCC
GCAACGTGCACACCCACCCGACGCTGTCGGAGGCGTTGCAGGAGTGCTTCCACGGTCTGGCCGGCCACAT
GATCAACTTTAAGCTTGGTGCGGCCGCGGGCAACACGCCTGGCATCAATCTGATCAAGGAGGACATGCGT
GTCAAGGTGCATATGGAGGGCAACGTGAACGGTCACGCCTTCGTGATCGAGGGGGAGGGTAAGGGTAAGC
CTTACGAAGGGACCCAGACCGCCAACCTCACCGTCAAGGAGGGCGCCCCTCTCCCATTCTCGTACGATAT
CCTCACTACCGCGGTGCATTACGGGAACCGCGTGTTCACCAAGTACCCCGAGGATATCCCTGACTACTTC
AAGCAGAGCTTCCCGGAGGGATACTCCTGGGAGCGGACGATGACCTTCGAAGACAAGGGTATCTGTACGA
TCCGCAGCGACATCTCGCTGGAAGGGGACTGTTTCTTCCAGAACGTCCGTTTCAAGGGGACCAACTTTCC
GCCGAACGGCCCGGTCATGCAGAAGAAGACCCTCAAGTGGGAGCCGAGCACGGAGAAGCTGCACGTTCGG
GACGGCCTCCTGGTCGGCAACATCAACATGGCGCTGCTGCTGGAAGGCGGCGGCCACTACCTATGCGACT
TCAAGACCACGTACAAAGCGAAGAAGGTCGTCCAGCTGCCCGACGCGCACTTCGTGGACCACCGCATCGA
AATCCTGGGGAACGATTCGGACTACAACAAGGTCAAGTTGTACGAGCACGCTGTGGCACGCTATAGCCCG
CTCCCGTCGCAGGTCTGGTTCGAAGGCGGCGGCGGGGAGAACCTGTATTTCCAGGACTACAAGGACGACG
ACGACAAGTGATTTAAATAACCCCTTGGGGCCTCTAAACGGGTCTTGAGGGGTTTTTTGTTAACTAGCGT
ACGATCGAATTCCTGCAGCTCACGGTAACTGATGCCGTATTTGCAGTACCAGCGTACGGCCCACAGAATG
ATGTCACGCTGAAAATGCCGGCCTTTGAATGGGTTCATGTGCAGCTCCATCAGCAAAAGGGGATGATAAG
TTTATCACCACCGACTATTTGCAACAGTGCCGTTGATCGTGCTATGATCGACTGATGTCATCAGCGGTGG
AGTGCAATGTCGTGCAATACGAATGGCGAAAAGCCGAGCTCATCGGTCAGCTTCTCAACCTTGGGGTTAC
CCCCGGCGGTGTGCTGCTGGTCCACAGCTCCTTCCGTAGCGTCCGGCCCCTCGAAGATGGGCCACTTGGA
CTGATCGAGGCCCTGCGTGCTACGCTGGGTCCGGGAGGGACGCTCGTCATGCCCTCGTGGTCAGGTCTGG
ACGACGAGCCGTTCGATCCTGCCACGTCGCCCGTTACACCGGACCTTGGAGTTGTCTCTGACACATTCTG
GCGCCTGCCAAATGTAAAGCGCAGCGCCCATCCATTTGCCTTTGCGGCAGCGGGGCCACAGGCAGAGCAG
ATCATCTCTGATCCATTGCCCCTGCCACCTTACTCGCCTGCAAGCCCGGTCGCCCGTGTCCATGAACTCG
ATGGGCAGGTACTTCTCCTCGGCGTGGGACACGATGCCAACACGACGCTGCATCTTGCCGAGTTGATGGC
AAAGGTTCCCTATGGGGTGCCGAGACACTGCACCATTCTTCAGGATGGCAAGTTGGTACGCGTCGATTAT
CTCGAGAATGACCACTGCTGTGAGCGCTTTGCCTTGGCGGACAGGTGGCTCAAGGAGAAGAGCCTTCAGA
AGGAAGGTCCAGTCGGTCATGCCTTTGCTCGGTTGATCCGCTCCCGCGACATTGTGGCGACAGCCCTGGG
TCAACTGGGCCGAGATCCGTTGATCTTCCTGCATCCGCCAGAGGCGGGATGCGAAGAATGCGATGCCGCT
CGCCAGTCGATTGGCTGAGCTCATGAGCGGAGAACGAGATGACGTTGGAGGGGCAAGGTCGCGCTGATTG
CTGGGGCAACACGGGGGATCCACTAGTTCCATGAGCGTCAGACCCCGTAGAAAAGATCAAAGGATCTTCT
TGAGATCCTTTTTTTCTGCGCGTAATCTGCTGCTTGCAAACAAAAAAACCACCGCTACCAGCGGTGGTTT
GTTTGCCGGATCAAGAGCTACCAACTCTTTTTCCGAAGGTAACTGGCTTCAGCAGAGCGCAGATACCAAA
TACTGTCCTTCTAGTGTAGCCGTAGTTAGGCCACCACTTCAAGAACTCTGTAGCACCGCCTACATACCTC
GCTCTGCTAATCCTGTTACCAGTGGCTGCTGCCAGTGGCGATAAGTCGTGTCTTACCGGGTTGGACTCAA
GACGATAGTTACCGGATAAGGCGCAGCGGTCGGGCTGAACGGGGGGTTCGTGCACACAGCCCAGCTTGGA
GCGAACGACCTACACCGAACTGAGATACCTACAGCGTGAGCTATGAGAAAGCGCCACGCTTCCCGAGGGG
AGAAAGGCGGACAGGTATCCGGTAAGCGGCAGGGTCGGAACAGGAGAGCGCACGAGGGAGCTTCCAGGGG
GAAACGCCTGGTATCTTTATAGTCCTGTCGGGTTTCGCCACCTCTGACTTGAGCGTCGATTTTTGTGATG
CTCGTCAGGGGGGCGGAGCCTATGGAAAAACGCCAGCAACGCGGCCTTTTTACGGTTCCTGGCCTTTTGC
TGGCCTTTTGCTCACATGTTCTTTCCTGCGTTATCCCCTGATTCTGTGGATAACCGTATTACCGCCTTTG
AGTGAGCTGATACCGCTCGCCGCAGCCGAACGACCGAGCGCAACGCGTGCGGCCGCGGTACCCGGGGATC
CTCTAGAGTCGACCACCAAGGGCACCATCTCTGCTTGGGCCACCCCGTTGGCCGCAGCCAGCTCGCTGAG
AGCCGTGAACGACAGGGCGAACGCCAGCCCGCCGACGGCGAGGGTTCCGACCGCTGCAACTCCCGGTGCA
ACCTTGTCCCGGTCTATTCTCTTCACTGCACCAGCTCCAATCTGGTGTGAATGCCCCTCGTCTGTTCGCG
CAGGCGGGGGGCTCTATTCGTTTGTCAGCATCGAAAGTAGCCAGATCAGGGATGCGTTGCAACCGCGTAT
GCCCAGGTCAGAAGAGTCGCACAAGAGTTGCAGACCCCTGGAAAGAAAAATGGCCAGAGGGCGAAAACAC
CCTCTGACCAGCGGAGCGGGCGACGGGAATCGAACCCGCGTAGCTAGTTTGGAAGAATGGGTGTCTGCCG
ACCACATATGGGCCGGTCAAGATAGGTTTTTACCCCCTCTCGGCTGCATCCTCTAAGTGGAAAGAAATTG
CAGGTCGTAGAAGCGCGTTGAAGCCTGAGAGTTGCACAGGAGTTGCAACCCGGTAGCCTTGTTCACGACG
AGAGGAGACCTAGTTGGCACGTCGCGGATGGGGATCGCTGAAGACTCAGCGCAGCGGGAGGATCCAAGCC
TCATACGTCAACCCGCAGGACGGTGTGAGGTACTACGCGCTGCAGACCTACGACAACAAGATGGACGCCG
AAGCCTGGCTCGCGGGCGAGAAGCGGCTCATCGAGATGGAGACCTGGACCCCTCCACAGGACCGGGCGAA
GAAGGCAGCCGCCAGCGCCATCACGCTGGAGGAGTACACCCGGAAGTGGCTCGTGGAGCGCGACCTCGCA
GACGGCACCAGGGATCTGTACAGCGGGCACGCGGAGCGCCGCATCTACCCGGTGCTAGGTGAAGTGGCGG
TCACAGAGATGACGCCAGCTCTGGTGCGTGCGTGGTGGGCCGGGATGGGTAGGAAGCACCCGACTGCCCG
CCGGCATGCCTACAACGTCCTCCGGGCGGTGATGAACACAGCGGTCGAGGACAAGCTGATCGCAGAGAAC
CCGTGCCGGATCGAGCAGAAGGCAGCCGATGAGCGCGACGTAGAGGCGCTGACGCCTGAGGAGCTGGACA
TCGTCGCCGCTGAGATCTTCGAGCACTACCGGATCGCGGCATACATCCTGGCGTGGACGAGCCTCCGGTT
CGGAGAGCTGATCGAGCTTCGCCGCAAGGACATCGTGGACGACGGCATGACGATGAAGCTCCGGGTGCGC
CGTGGCGCTTCCCGCGTGGGGAACAAGATCGTCGTTGGCAACGCCAAGACCGTCCGGTCGAAGCGTCCTG
TGACGGTTCCGCCTCACGTCGCGGAGATGATCCGAGCGCACATGAAGGACCGTACGAAGATGAACAAGGG
CCCCGAGGCATTCCTGGTGACCACGACGCAGGGCAACCGGCT
Features (pLannotate 1.2.2; 14 found; start..end, strand, type, name):
    306..410     -  CDS            32 (fragment): VG32_BPML5 - Protein predicted: Swiss-Prot protein existence level 4. From Mycobacterium phage L5 (Mycobacteriophage L5).
    466..570     +  CDS            Y4104_STRCO (fragment): Protein inferred from homology: Swiss-Prot protein existence level 3. From Streptomyces coelicolor (strain ATCC BAA-471 / A3(2) / M145).
    628..647     +  promoter       tight TRE promoter (fragment): Tet-responsive promoter PTight, consisting of seven tet operator sequences followed by the minimal CMV promoter
    654..671     +  promoter       tight TRE promoter (fragment): Tet-responsive promoter PTight, consisting of seven tet operator sequences followed by the minimal CMV promoter
    685..703     +  promoter       T7 promoter: promoter for bacteriophage T7 RNA polymerase
    719..2110    +  CDS            lpdC: DLDH_MYCTU - Also known as lpd. Experimental evidence at protein level: Swiss-Prot protein existence level 1. Appears to be essential for Mtb pathogenesis. From Mycobacterium tuberculosis (strain ATCC 25618 / H37Rv).
   2132..2818    +  CDS            Dendra2: Dendra2 is a photoconvertible green fluorescent protein published in 2006, derived from Dendronephthya sp.. It has high acid sensitivity.
   2858..2878    +  CDS            FLAG (fragment): FLAG® epitope tag, followed by an enterokinase cleavage site
   2887..2929    +  terminator     T7 terminator (fragment): transcription terminator for bacteriophage T7 RNA polymerase
   3135..3935    +  CDS            ApmR: aminoglycoside 3-N-acetyltransferase type IV ; aac(3)IV; confers resistance to apramycin (Paget and Davies, 1996)
   4002..4019    -  misc_feature   MCS (fragment): pBluescript multiple cloning site
   4060..4648    +  rep_origin     ori: high-copy-number ColE1/pMB1/pBR322/pUC origin of replication
   4816..4844    +  misc_feature   MCS (fragment): pUC18/19 multiple cloning site
   5404..244     +  CDS            33 (across the origin): VINT_BPML5 - Also known as int. Protein inferred from homology: Swiss-Prot protein existence level 3. Integrase is necessary for integration of the phage into the host genome by site-specific recombination. From Mycobacterium phage L5 (Mycobacteriophage L5).
