[The description below was written by a language model from this plasmid's Addgene catalogue record and pLannotate feature annotations shown in this document.]
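Description:
pMSR:MSMEG_0903:Dendra is a 6.3 kb integrating mycobacterial expression vector built on the pMSR:Dendra backbone, made as part of a systematic resource of tagged Mycolicibacterium (Mycobacterium) smegmatis genes. In E. coli it is propagated as a high-copy plasmid from a ColE1/pUC-type origin. It is selected with apramycin through the aac(3)IV acetyltransferase gene, a marker that also works in mycobacteria. The plasmid has no mycobacterial replication origin. Instead it carries the mycobacteriophage L5 integrase gene and adjacent L5 phage sequence, so it is expected to insert by site-specific recombination at the chromosomal L5 attachment site and persist as a stable single copy.

The payload is the M. smegmatis open reading frame MSMEG_0903. Automated annotation matches this ORF to the M. tuberculosis dihydrolipoamide dehydrogenase LpdC by homology, though the catalogue entry itself assigns no function. The gene was inserted by ligation-independent cloning and is fused in frame at its C terminus to a Gly-Ala linker, the green-to-red photoconvertible fluorescent protein Dendra2 and a single FLAG epitope. Transcription in mycobacteria comes from the pmycTetO promoter, a mycobacterial promoter containing tet operator sites. The annotation software picks these operators up as short "TRE" fragments, and they allow tetracycline-repressor-based control in strains that supply TetR. A T7 promoter lies just upstream of the ORF and a partial T7 terminator just downstream of the tag, so the same fusion can also be expressed in T7 polymerase-bearing E. coli strains.

The stated purpose is production of a C-terminal fluorescent fusion. This supports localisation and photoconversion imaging of the protein in live mycobacteria, and the FLAG tag is available for immunodetection or pull-down.
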