Addgene plasmid #174930: pMSR:MSMEG_0903:Dendra
Purpose: C-term fluorescent fusion
Depositing lab: Keith Derbyshire & Joseph Wade. Depositing organization: Wadsworth Center, New York State Department of Health. Publication: A Mycobacterial Systems Resource for the Research Community. Judd JA, Canestrari J, Clark R, Joseph A, Lapierre P, Lasek-Nesselquist E, Mir M, Palumbo M, Smith C, Stone M, Upadhyay A, Wirth SE, Dedrick RM, Meier CG, Russell DA, Dills A, Dove E, Kester J, Wolf ID, Zhu J, Rubin ER, Fortune S, Hatfull GF, Gray TA, Wade JT, Derbyshire KM. mBio. 2021 Mar 2;12(2). pii: mBio.02401-20. doi: 10.1128/mBio.02401-20. PubMed 33653882.
Backbone
  Vector backbone: pMSR:Dendra
  Vector type: Bacterial Expression ; Integrating Mycobacterial Expression Vector attL5. T7 expression in E. coli
Growth in bacteria
  Bacterial resistance: Apramycin, 25 μg/mL
  Growth temperature: 37°C
  Growth strain: DH5alpha
  Copy number: High Copy
Gene/Insert
  Gene/Insert name: MSMEG_0903
  Species: M. smegmatis
  Promoter: pmycTetO
  Tag / fusion protein: Gly-Ala Linker/Dendra2/1x Flag Tag (C terminal on insert)
  Cloning method: Ligation Independent Cloning
  Sequencing primers: 5′ TGATAGAGTTTGTCCTCCCTATCAG; 3′ TCCATATGCACCTTGACACG
Resource information
  A portion of this plasmid was derived from a plasmid made by: CP000480.1
Terms and licenses: Academic/Nonprofit Terms; Industry Terms: Not Available to Industry
Depositor comments: 5' cloning site: AseI (destroyed), 3' cloning site: HindIII (not destroyed)
How to cite: pMSR:MSMEG_0903:Dendra was a gift from Keith Derbyshire & Joseph Wade (Addgene plasmid # 174930 ; http://n2t.net/addgene:174930 ; RRID:Addgene_174930)
