>Addgene plasmid #174930 | pMSR:MSMEG_0903:Dendra | depositor partial sequence | sequence record 339324 | partial
ATGACCCACTTTGACGTTGTTGTTCTCGGAGCCGGTCCCGGTGGATACGTCGCGGCCATTCGCGCCGCCC
AGCTGGGGCTGAATACCGCAATTGTCGAACCCAAGTACTGGGGCGGCGTGTGTCTCAACGTTGGCTGTAT
CCCGTCCAAGGCGCTGCTGCGGAACGCCGAGATCGCCCACATGTTCAACAAGGAAGCCAAGACCTTCGGC
ATCAGTGGTGAGGCGACGTTCGACTACGGCGCGGCGTTCGACCGCAGCCGCAAGGTCGCCGACGGCCGTG
TCGCGGGCGTGCACTTCCTGATGAAGAAGAACAAGATCACCGAGATCCACGGTTACGGGAAGTTCACCGG
CCCCAACAGCCTGGAGGTCGCGCTCAACGACGGCGGGACCGAGAAAGTCGAGTTCTCCAACGCGATCATC
GCGACCGGCAGCAGCACGCGCCTGGTGCCCGGCACGTCACTGTCGGAGAACGTGGTCACCTACGAGACAC
AGATCCTCTCGCGTGAGCTGCCCGGCTCGATCATCATCGCCGGCGCCGGCGCGATCGGCATGGAGTTCGC
GTACGTGCTGAAGAACTACGGCGTCGACGTCACCATCGTCGAGTTCCTGCCGCGCGCCCTGCCCAACGAG
GACGCCGAGGTCTCCAAGGAGATCGAGAAGCAGTACAAGAAGCTGGGCGTGAAGATCCTCACCGGCACCA
AGGTGGAGGGTATTGCCGATGACGGCTCGACGGTGAAGGTGACCGTCAGCAAGGACGGCAAGACCGAGGA
ACTCAAGGCCGACAAGGTGCTGCAGGCCATCGGCTTCGCACCCAACGTCGAGGGTTACGGCCTGGAGGCG
GCCGGTGTCGAGCTCACCGACCGCAAGGCCATCGGCATCGACGACTACATGCGTACCAACGTGGGGCACA
TCTACGCCATCGGTGACGTCACCGGCAAGCTTCAGCTCGCCCACGTCGCCGAGGCGATGGCGGTGGTCGC
GGCCGAAACCATCGCCGGCGCAGAGACTCTGCCGCTCGGCGACTACCGCATGATGCCGCGCGCGACGTTT
TGCCAGCCGCAGGTCGCGAGCTTCGGGCTCACCGAGGAGCAGGCCCGCGACGAGGGTTACGACGTGAAGG
TCGCCAAGTTCCCGTTCACCGCGAACGGCAAGGCGCACGGCCTGGCCGACCCGACCGGGTTCGTGAAGCT
CATCGCCGACGCCAAGTACGGCGAACTGCTCGGCGGGCACCTCATCGGCCCCGACGTCTCGGAGTTGCTG
CCTGAGCTGACCCTGGCCCAGAAGTGGGACCTGACCGTCAACGAGCTCGCCCGCAACGTGCACACCCACC
CGACGCTGTCGGAGGCGTTGCAGGAGTGCTTCCACGGTCTGGCCGGCCACATGATCAACTTT
